>Addgene plasmid #147566 | pnYC-NpM-DmPAN3_349-790-M651F_T | depositor full sequence | sequence record 290013 | Full Sequence
GGTATGGCAATGAAAGACGGTGAGCTGGTGATATGGGATAGTGTTCACCCTTGTTACACCGTTTTCCATG
AGCAAACTGAAACGTTTTCATCGCTCTGGAGTGAATACCACGACGATTTCCGGCAGTTTCTACACATATA
TTCGCAAGATGTGGCGTGTTACGGTGAAAACCTGGCCTATTTCCCTAAAGGGTTTATTGAGAATATGTTT
TTCGTCTCAGCCAATCCCTGGGTGAGTTTCACCAGTTTTGATTTAAACGTGGCCAATATGGACAACTTCT
TCGCCCCCGTTTTCACCATGGGCAAATATTATACGCAAGGCGACAAGGTGCTGATGCCGCTGGCGATTCA
GGTTCATCATGCCGTCTGTGATGGCTTCCATGTCGGCAGAATGCTTAATGAATTACAACAGTACTGCGAT
GAGTGGCAGGGCGGGGCGTAATTTTTTTAAGGCAGTTATTGGTGCCCTTAAACGCCTGGTGCTACGCCTG
AATAAGTGATAATAAGCGGATGAATGGCAGAAATTCGAAAGCAAATTCGACCCGGTCGTCGGTTCAGGGC
AGGGTCGTTAAATAGCCGCTTATGTCTATTGCTGGTTTACCGGTTTATTGACTACCGGAAGCAGTGTGAC
CGTGTGCTTCTCAAATGCCTGAGGCCAGTTTGCTCAGGCTCTCCCCGTGGAGGTAATAATTGACGATATG
ATCATTTATTCTGCCTCCCAGAGCCTGATAAAAACGGTTAGCGCTTCGTTAATACAGATGTAGGTGTTCC
ACAGGGTAGCCAGCAGCATCCTGCGATGCAGATCCGGAACATAATGGTGCAGGGCGCTTGTTTCGGCGTG
GGTATGGTGGCAGGCCCCGTGGCCGGGGGACTGTTGGGCGCTGCCGGCACCTGTCCTACGAGTTGCATGA
TAAAGAAGACAGTCATAAGTGCGGCGACGATAGTCATGCCCCGCGCCCACCGGAAGGAGCTACCGGACAG
CGGTGCGGACTGTTGTAACTCAGAATAAGAAATGAGGCCGCTCATGGCGTTGACTCTCAGTCATAGTATC
GTGGTATCACCGGTTGGTTCCACTCTCTGTTGCGGGCAACTTCAGCAGCACGTAGGGGACTTCCGCGTTT
CCAGACTTTACGAAACACGGAAACCGAAGACCATTCATGTTGTTGCTCAGGTCGCAGACGTTTTGCAGCA
GCAGTCGCTTCACGTTCGCTCGCGTATCGGTGATTCATTCTGCTAACCAGTAAGGCAACCCCGCCAGCCT
AGCCGGGTCCTCAACGACAGGAGCACGATCATGCGCACCCGTGGCCAGGACCCAACGCTGCCCGAGATGC
GCCGCGTGCGGCTGCTGGAGATGGCGGACGCGATGGATATGTTCTGCCAAGGGTTGGTTTGCGCATTCAC
AGTTCTCCGCAAGAATTGATTGGCTCCAATTCTTGGAGTGGTGAATCCGTTAGCGAGGTGCCGCCGGCTT
CCATTCAGGTCGAGGTGGCCCGGCTCCATGCACCGCGACGCAACGCGGGGAGGCAGACAAGGTATAGGGC
GGCGCCTACAATCCATGCCAACCCGTTCCATGTGCTCGCCGAGGCGGCATAAATCGCCGTGACGATCAGC
GGTCCAGTGATCGAAGTTAGGCTGGTAAGAGCCGCGAGCGATCCTTGAAGCTGTCCCTGATGGTCGTCAT
CTACCTGCCTGGACAGCATGGCCTGCAACGCGGGCATCCCGATGCCGCCGGAAGCGAGAAGAATCATAAT
GGGGAAGGCCATCCAGCCTCGCGTCGCGAACGCCAGCAAGACGTAGCCCAGCGCGTCGGCCGCCATGCCG
GCGATAATGGCCTGCTTCTCGCCGAAACGTTTGGTGGCGGGACCAGTGACGAAGGCTTGAGCGAGGGCGT
GCAAGATTCCGAATACCGCAAGCGACAGGCCGATCATCGTCGCGCTCCAGCGAAAGCGGTCCTCGCCGAA
AATGACCCAGAGCGCTGCCGGCACCTGTCCTACGAGTTGCATGATAAAGAAGACAGTCATAAGTGCGGCG
ACGATAGTCATGCCCCGCGCCCACCGGAAGGAGCTGACTGGGTTGAAGGCTCTCAAGGGCATCGGTCGAC
GCTCTCCCTTATGCGACTCCTGCATTAGGAAGCAGCCCAGTAGTAGGTTGAGGCCGTTGAGCACCGCCGC
CGCAAGGAATGGTGCATGCAAGGAGATGGCGCCCAACAGTCCCCCGGCCACGGGGCCTGCCACCATACCC
ACGCCGAAACAAGCGCTCATGAGCCCGAAGTGGCGAGCCCGATCTTCCCCATCGGTGATGTCGGCGATAT
AGGCGCCAGCAACCGCACCTGTGGCGCCGGTGATGCCGGCCACGATGCGTCCGGCGTAGAGGATCAGACT
AAGATCTCGATCCCGCGAAATTAATACGACTCACTATAGGGGAATTGTGAGCGGATAACAATTCCCCACT
AGTAATAATTTTGTTTAACTTTAAGAAGGAGATATACCATGGAAACTGAAGAAGGTAAACTGGTAATCTG
GATTAACGGCGATAAAGGCTATAACGGTCTCGCTGAAGTCGGTAAGAAATTCGAGAAAGATACCGGAATT
AAAGTCACCGTTGAGCATCCGGATAAACTGGAAGAGAAATTCCCACAGGTTGCGGCAACTGGCGATGGCC
CTGACATTATCTTCTGGGCACACGACCGCTTTGGTGGCTACGCTCAATCTGGCCTGTTGGCTGAAATCAC
CCCGGACAAAGCGTTCCAGGACAAGCTGTATCCGTTTACCTGGGATGCCGTACGTTACAACGGCAAGCTG
ATTGCTTACCCGATCGCTGTTGAAGCGTTATCGCTGATTTATAACAAAGACCTGCTGCCGAACCCGCCAA
AAACCTGGGAAGAGATCCCGGCGCTGGATAAAGAACTGAAAGCGAAAGGTAAGAGCGCCCTGATGTTCAA
CCTGCAAGAACCGTACTTCACCTGGCCGCTGATTGCTGCTGACGGGGGTTATGCGTTCAAGTATGAAAAC
GGCAAGTACGACATTAAAGACGTGGGCGTGGATAACGCTGGCGCGAAAGCGGGTCTGACCTTCCTGGTTG
ACCTGATTAAAAACAAACACATGAATGCAGACACCGATTACTCCATCGCAGAAGCTGCCTTTAATAAAGG
CGAAACAGCGATGACCATCAACGGCCCGTGGGCATGGTCCAACATCGACACCAGCAAAGTGAATTATGGT
GTAACGGTACTGCCGACCTTCAAGGGTCAACCATCCAAACCGTTCGTTGGCGTGCTGAGCGCAGGTATTA
ACGCCGCCAGTCCGAACAAAGAGCTGGCAAAAGAGTTCCTCGAAAACTATCTGCTGACTGATGAAGGTCT
GGAAGCGGTTAATAAAGACAAACCGCTGGGTGCCGTAGCGCTGAAGTCTTACGAGGAAGAGTTGGCGAAA
GATCCACGTATTGCCGCCACGATGGAAAACGCCCAGAAAGGTGAAATCATGCCGAACATCCCGCAGATGT
CCGCTTTCTGGTATGCCGTGCGTACTGCGGTGATCAACGCCGCCAGCGGTCGTCAGACTGTCGATGAAGC
CCTTAAAGACGCGCAGACTGGTACCGGCAGCGGCCTGGAAGTTCTGTTCCAGGGGCCCCATATGCTCGAG
ATGCCCGACGAGATGCGCGCCGAAGTCCTCGCCCGCAACGAGATCTCTAACCTGATCATGGACGCAGCGG
AGGCTGCGCAGCACGCTCTACCGCTGGAGGTGGAGAACTACCATGCCCTGTATCCACTGGAACCGCCGGC
GCAGCCGTTGCACGCCAAGCTCACGTTCCCCGCCACCACTTATAGGGCCACGCACAACACGACGGGCTAC
AAGTACTGCCTGCGAAGAATACATGGTTTCCGCCTGCAGTCGACCAAGTGCATGACGCTGGTGGAGATGT
GGAAGAAGCTGCAGCACACGAATGTGGTACAACTGCGTGAGGTGTTCACGACGAAAGCATTTGGTGATAA
CTCTTTAGTATTAGTGTACGACTATCATCCCGGCTCACAAACATTACTGGCCAAATACTTCACTCCGGCG
CCAGAGACCAACGGGTACACTGATCCATTCCAAGGCGAGGCCCGCCCCTTCAGTCATAAGAGTAACATGC
AGCGAACGAGCAATGGACCGCTGCTACCGGAGGCCACCATCTGGTCGATCATCATGCAGCTGACCGCCGG
CTTAAAAGCCATCCACCATGCCGGTCTTGCCTGCAAGGTTCTGGATCCCACAAAGATTATAGTGACGGGC
AAGCGTGTACGGTTTAGCTCATGCTGCATTTCGGATATAACGCAATTCGATCCGAATGCATCCAATCCCT
TGGCGCTGGTTAATATGCATCAGCAGGACGATCTGACCGCTTTGGGTCGCTTAGTATTAGCTTTGGCCTG
CCGCTGTCTTCAATCCGTGCAACGCGACAATGTCCAGTCCAGCATCGATATGGTCACGCGAAACTACTCC
ACCGATCTGCGAAACTTTATTGTTTACCTCTTCACCACCAATAATCGTCGCTCCGTGACCGACCTGTTCC
CGATGATTGGTGCCCGCTTCTATACGCAACTGGATGCACTGCAGAGCAAAATTGATATGCAGGAGGACGA
GTTGGCCAAGGAGATGGAGAACGGGCGGTTATATCGCATTTTGGTCAAACTTAATAGCATCAACGAGCGA
CCCGACTTTAATCTGGACTGCACTTGGTCTGAGACTGGTGATAGATACATGTTGAAATTATTCCGTGATT
ATTTGTTCCATTCCGTCACTGAGGATGGCCGGCCCTGGCTAGATCACGCACACATTGTACAATGCCTCAA
CAAGCTGGATGCTGGCTCCATAGAGCGCGTGCAACTGATGTCCCGCGACGAGCAATCGGTACTCATCGTC
TCCTATGCTGAACTCAAGAATTGTCTGGAGAACGCCTTCTCCGAACTGATGTCAAGTGCGGCCAACTGAC
CTAGGAGATCCGGCTGCTAACAAAGCCCGAAAGGAAGCTGAGTTGGCTGCTGCCACCGCTGAGCAATAAC
TAGCATAACCCCTTGGGGCCTCTAAACGGGTCTTGAGGGGTTTTTTGCTGAAAGGAGGAACTATATCCGG
ATATCCCGCAAGAGGCCCGGCAGTACCGGCATAACCAAGCCTATGCCTACAGCATCCAGGGTGACGGTGC
CGAGGATGACGATGAGCGCATTGTTAGATTTCATACACGGTGCCTGACTGCGTTAGCAATTTAACTGTGA
TAAACTACCGCATTAAAGCTTATCGATGATAAGCTGTCAAACATGAGAATTACAACTTATATCGTATGGG
GCTGACTTCAGGTGCTACATTTGAAGAGATAAATTGCACTGAAATCAAGAAATATTTTATCTGATTAATA
AGATGATCTTCTTGAGATCGTTTTGGTCTGCGCGTAATCTCTTGCTCTGAAAACGAAAAAACCGCCTTGC
AGGGCGGTTTTTCGAAGGTTCTCTGAGCTACCAACTCTTTGAACCGAGGTAACTGGCTTGGAGGAGCGCA
GTCACCAAAACTTGTCCTTTCAGTTTAGCCTTAACCGGCGCATGACTTCAAGACTAACTCCTCTAAATCA
ATTACCAGTGGCTGCTGCCAGTGGTGCTTTTGCATGTCTTTCCGGGTTGGACTCAAGACGATAGTTACCG
GATAAGGCGCAGCGGTCGGACTGAACGGGGGGTTCGTGCATACAGTCCAGCTTGGAGCGAACTGCCTACC
CGGAACTGAGTGTCAGGCGTGGAATGAGACAAACGCGGCCATAACAGCGGAATGACACCGGTAAACCGAA
AGGCAGGAACAGGAGAGCGCACGAGGGAGCCGCCAGGGGGAAACGCCTGGTATCTTTATAGTCCTGTCGG
GTTTCGCCACCACTGATTTGAGCGTCAGATTTCGTGATGCTTGTCAGGGGGGCGGAGCCTATGGAAAAAC
GGCTTTGCCGCGGCCCTCTCACTTCCCTGTTAAGTATCTTCCTGGCATCTTCCAGGAAATCTCCGCCCCG
TTCGTAAGCCATTTCCGCTCGCCGCAGTCGAACGACCGAGCGTAGCGAGTCAGTGAGCGAGGAAGCGGAA
TATATCCTGTATCACATATTCTGCTGACGCACCGGTGCAGCCTTTTTTCTCCTGCCACATGAAGCACTTC
ACTGACACCCTCATCAGTGCCAACATAGTAAGCCAGTATACACTCCCCTAGCGCTGATGTCCGGCGGTGC
TTTTGCCGTTACGCACCACCCCGTCAGTAGCTGAACAGGAGGGACAGCTGATAGAAACAGAAGCCACTGG
AGCACCTCAAAAACACCATCATACACTAAATCAGTAAGTTGGCAGCATCACCCGACGCACTTTGCGCCGA
ATAAATACCTGTGACGGAAGATCACTTCGCAGAATAAATAAATCCTGGTGTCCCTGTTGATACCGGGAAG
CCCTGGGCCAACTTTTGGCGAAAATGAGACGTTGATCGGCACGTAAGAGGTTCCAACTTTCACCATAATG
AAATAAGATCACTACCGGGCGTATTTTTTGAGTTATCGAGATTTTCAGGAGCTAAGGAAGCTAAAATGGA
GAAAAAAATCACTGGATATACCACCGTTGATATATCCCAATGGCATCGTAAAGAACATTTTGAGGCATTT
CAGTCAGTTGCTCAATGTACCTATAACCAGACCGTTCAGCTGGATATTACGGCCTTTTTAAAGACCGTAA
AGAAAAATAAGCACAAGTTTTATCCGGCCTTTATTCACATTCTTGCCCGCCTGATGAATGCTCATCCGGA
ATTC
Features (pLannotate 1.2.2; 18 found; start..end, strand, type, name):
    739..834     -  CDS            resD (fragment): REDF_ECOLI - Also known as D. Protein inferred from homology: Swiss-Prot protein existence level 3. Acts as a repressor of transcription and as a site-specific resolvase that cleaves at the RfsF site. From Escherichia coli (strain K12).
    824..881     +  CDS            TcR (fragment): tetracycline efflux protein; tet; confers resistance to tetracycline
    878..971     -  CDS            TcR (fragment): tetracycline efflux protein; tet; confers resistance to tetracycline
   1475..2375    -  CDS            TcR (fragment): tetracycline efflux protein; tet; confers resistance to tetracycline
   2402..2420    +  promoter       T7 promoter: promoter for bacteriophage T7 RNA polymerase
   2421..2445    +  protein_bind   lac operator: The lac repressor binds to the lac operator to inhibit transcription in E. coli. This inhibition can be relieved by adding lactose or isopropyl-β-D-thiogalactopyranoside (IPTG). lac repressor encoded by lacI
   2460..2482    +  RBS            RBS: efficient ribosome binding site from bacteriophage T7 gene 10 (Olins and Rangwala, 1989)
   2493..3589    +  CDS            MBP (fragment): maltose binding protein from E. coli; malE (mutated); This version of the gene does not encode a signal sequence, so MBP will remain in the cytosol.
   3611..4966    +  CDS            PAN3 (fragment): PAN3_DROME - Experimental evidence at protein level: Swiss-Prot protein existence level 1. Regulatory subunit of the poly(A)-nuclease (PAN) deadenylation complex, one of two cytoplasmic mRNA deadenylases involved in general and miRNA-mediated mRNA turnover. PAN specifically shortens poly(A) tails of RNA and the activity is stimulated by poly(A)-binding protein (PABP). PAN deadenylation is followed by rapid degradation of the shortened mRNA tails by the CCR4-NOT complex. Deadenylated mRNAs are then degraded by two alternative mechanisms, namely exosome-mediated 3'-5' exonucleolytic degradation,
   4983..5032    +  CDS            SET1 (fragment): solubility-enhancement tag derived from T7 phage gene 10B
   5040..5087    +  terminator     T7 terminator: transcription terminator for bacteriophage T7 RNA polymerase
   5110..5214    -  CDS            TcR (fragment): tetracycline efflux protein; tet; confers resistance to tetracycline
   5262..5290    -  promoter       tet promoter: E. coli promoter for tetracycline efflux protein gene
   5402..5947    +  rep_origin     p15A ori: Plasmids containing the medium-copy-number p15A origin of replication can be propagated in E. coli cells that contain a second plasmid with the ColE1 origin.
   6035..6090    +  rep_origin     RSF ori (fragment): Plasmids containing the RSF 1030 origin of replication can be propagated in E. coli cells that contain additional plasmids with compatible origins.
   6209..6352    -  mobile_element IS1 (fragment): prokaryotic transposable element IS1
   6473..6575    +  promoter       cat promoter: promoter of the E. coli cat gene encoding chloramphenicol acetyltransferase
   6576..441     +  CDS            CmR (across the origin): chloramphenicol acetyltransferase; cat; confers resistance to chloramphenicol
