[The description below was written by a language model from this plasmid's Addgene catalogue record and pLannotate feature annotations shown in this document.]
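Description:
pnYC-NpM-DmPAN3_349-790-M651F_T is a 6,794-nt bacterial expression plasmid for producing a fragment of Drosophila melanogaster PAN3 (CG11486) in E. coli. The catalogue lists the backbone as unknown. The annotated features, however, point to a pACYC184-like scaffold: a p15A origin of replication, a chloramphenicol acetyltransferase gene with its own cat promoter, and several disrupted remnants of the tetracycline resistance gene and tet promoter flanking the expression cassette. Short fragments annotated as IS1, RSF ori and resD are probably backbone remnants or homology hits rather than functional elements. Selection is with chloramphenicol, and the record describes the plasmid as low copy. Because p15A is compatible with ColE1-type origins, a vector of this kind can be maintained alongside a second plasmid for co-expression, although the record does not say this was the intended use.

The expression cassette has a T7 promoter with an adjacent lac operator, so transcription depends on T7 RNA polymerase and is inducible with IPTG. It is followed by the phage T7 gene 10 ribosome binding site and ends at a T7 terminator. The open reading frame begins with a cytosolic maltose-binding protein lacking its signal sequence, which serves as an N-terminal solubility and affinity tag. MBP is fused upstream of PAN3 residues 349–790 carrying the M651F substitution. A short region just before the terminator is annotated as a fragment of a T7 gene 10B-derived tag, and it may simply be vector sequence.

PAN3 is the regulatory subunit of the PAN2–PAN3 poly(A)-nuclease deadenylation complex. The associated publication concerns the structure of the PAN3 pseudokinase and its interactions with PAN2 and GW182 proteins. This suggests the construct was used to make a recombinant point-mutant protein for structural or binding studies, although the record does not state the specific purpose of the M651F mutation.
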