Addgene plasmid #147566: pnYC-NpM-DmPAN3_349-790-M651F_T
Purpose: Bacterial Expression of DmPAN3_349-790-M651F
Depositing lab: Elisa Izaurralde. Depositing organization: Max Planck Institute for Developmental Biology. Publication: Structure of the PAN3 pseudokinase reveals the basis for interactions with the PAN2 deadenylase and the GW182 proteins. Christie M, Boland A, Huntzinger E, Weichenrieder O, Izaurralde E. Mol Cell. 2013 Aug 8;51(3):360-73. doi: 10.1016/j.molcel.2013.07.011. PubMed 23932717.
Backbone
  Vector backbone: Unknown
  Vector type: Bacterial Expression
Growth in bacteria
  Bacterial resistance: Chloramphenicol, 25 μg/mL
  Growth temperature: 37°C
  Growth strain: DH5alpha
  Copy number: Low Copy
Gene/Insert
  Gene/Insert name: DmPAN3_349-790-M651F
  Species: D. melanogaster (fly)
  Entrez Gene: CG11486 (a.k.a. Dmel_CG11486, Dmel\CG11486, PAN3)
  Cloning method: Unknown
Terms and licenses: Academic/Nonprofit Terms; Industry Terms: Not Available to Industry
Depositor comments: ORF extracted from NCBI: LD14901 Plasmids from this collection were made available to the research community and donated after the lab closed. Please note that the sequence provided by the depositing laboratory may be theoretical/predicted or based on Sanger sequencing results. There may be discrepancies between sequencing results obtained by Addgene and the depositor sequence. If an Addgene verified sequence is not available, please contact before placing your order to request that our lab fully sequence the plasmid.
How to cite: pnYC-NpM-DmPAN3_349-790-M651F_T was a gift from Elisa Izaurralde (Addgene plasmid # 147566 ; http://n2t.net/addgene:147566 ; RRID:Addgene_147566)
